>Addgene plasmid #76710 | MAK gRNA (BRDN0001146769) | addgene full sequence | sequence record 186354 | Addgene Assembled Sequence
CCCGGGTGCAAAGATGGATAAAGTTTTAAACAGAGAGGAATCTTTGCAGCTAATGGACCTTCTAGGTCTT
GAAAGGAGTGGGAATTGGCTCCGGTGCCCGTCAGTGGGCAGAGCGCACATCGCCCACAGTCCCCGAGAAG
TTGGGGGGAGGGGTCGGCAATTGATCCGGTGCCTAGAGAAGGTGGCGCGGGGTAAACTGGGAAAGTGATG
TCGTGTACTGGCTCCGCCTTTTTCCCGAGGGTGGGGGAGAACCGTATATAAGTGCAGTAGTCGCCGTGAA
CGTTCTTTTTCGCAACGGGTTTGCCGCCAGAACACAGGTAAGTGCCGTGTGTGGTTCCCGCGGGCCTGGC
CTCTTTACGGGTTATGGCCCTTGCGTGCCTTGAATTACTTCCACCTGGCTGCAGTACGTGATTCTTGATC
CCGAGCTTCGGGTTGGAAGTGGGTGGGAGAGTTCGAGGCCTTGCGCTTAAGGAGCCCCTTCGCCTCGTGC
TTGAGTTGAGGCCTGGCCTGGGCGCTGGGGCCGCCGCGTGCGAATCTGGTGGCACCTTCGCGCCTGTCTC
GCTGCTTTCGATAAGTCTCTAGCCATTTAAAATTTTTGATGACCTGCTGCGACGCTTTTTTTCTGGCAAG
ATAGTCTTGTAAATGCGGGCCAAGATCTGCACACTGGTATTTCGGTTTTTGGGGCCGCGGGCGGCGACGG
GGCCCGTGCGTCCCAGCGCACATGTTCGGCGAGGCGGGGCCTGCGAGCGCGGCCACCGAGAATCGGACGG
GGGTAGTCTCAAGCTGGCCGGCCTGCTCTGGTGCCTGGCCTCGCGCCGCCGTGTATCGCCCCGCCCTGGG
CGGCAAGGCTGGCCCGGTCGGCACCAGTTGCGTGAGCGGAAAGATGGCCGCTTCCCGGCCCTGCTGCAGG
GAGCTCAAAATGGAGGACGCGGCGCTCGGGAGAGCGGGCGGGTGAGTCACCCACACAAAGGAAAAGGGCC
TTTCCGTCCTCAGCCGTCGCTTCATGTGACTCCACGGAGTACCGGGCGCCGTCCAGGCACCTCGATTAGT
TCTCGAGCTTTTGGAGTACGTCGTCTTTAGGTTGGGGGGAGGGGTTTTATGCGATGGAGTTTCCCCACAC
TGAGTGGGTGGAGACTGAAGTTAGGCCAGCTTGGCACTTGATGTAATTCTCCTTGGAATTTGCCCTTTTT
GAGTTTGGATCTTGGTTCATTCTCAAGCCTCAGACAGTGGTTCAAAGTTTTTTTCTTCCATTTCAGGTGT
CGTGACGTACGGCCACCATGACCGAGTACAAGCCCACGGTGCGCCTCGCCACCCGCGACGACGTCCCCAG
GGCCGTACGCACCCTCGCCGCCGCGTTCGCCGACTACCCCGCCACGCGCCACACCGTCGATCCGGACCGC
CACATCGAGCGGGTCACCGAGCTGCAAGAACTCTTCCTCACGCGCGTCGGGCTCGACATCGGCAAGGTGT
GGGTCGCGGACGACGGCGCCGCCGTGGCGGTCTGGACCACGCCGGAGAGCGTCGAAGCGGGGGCGGTGTT
CGCCGAGATCGGCCCGCGCATGGCCGAGTTGAGCGGTTCCCGGCTGGCCGCGCAGCAACAGATGGAAGGC
CTCCTGGCGCCGCACCGGCCCAAGGAGCCCGCGTGGTTCCTGGCCACCGTCGGAGTCTCGCCCGACCACC
AGGGCAAGGGTCTGGGCAGCGCCGTCGTGCTCCCCGGAGTGGAGGCGGCCGAGCGCGCCGGGGTGCCCGC
CTTCCTGGAGACCTCCGCGCCCCGCAACCTCCCCTTCTACGAGCGGCTCGGCTTCACCGTCACCGCCGAC
GTCGAGGTGCCCGAAGGACCGCGCACCTGGTGCATGACCCGCAAGCCCGGTGCCTGAACGCGTTAAGTCG
ACAATCAACCTCTGGATTACAAAATTTGTGAAAGATTGACTGGTATTCTTAACTATGTTGCTCCTTTTAC
GCTATGTGGATACGCTGCTTTAATGCCTTTGTATCATGCTATTGCTTCCCGTATGGCTTTCATTTTCTCC
TCCTTGTATAAATCCTGGTTGCTGTCTCTTTATGAGGAGTTGTGGCCCGTTGTCAGGCAACGTGGCGTGG
TGTGCACTGTGTTTGCTGACGCAACCCCCACTGGTTGGGGCATTGCCACCACCTGTCAGCTCCTTTCCGG
GACTTTCGCTTTCCCCCTCCCTATTGCCACGGCGGAACTCATCGCCGCCTGCCTTGCCCGCTGCTGGACA
GGGGCTCGGCTGTTGGGCACTGACAATTCCGTGGTGTTGTCGGGGAAATCATCGTCCTTTCCTTGGCTGC
TCGCCTGTGTTGCCACCTGGATTCTGCGCGGGACGTCCTTCTGCTACGTCCCTTCGGCCCTCAATCCAGC
GGACCTTCCTTCCCGCGGCCTGCTGCCGGCTCTGCGGCCTCTTCCGCGTCTTCGCCTTCGCCCTCAGACG
AGTCGGATCTCCCTTTGGGCCGCCTCCCCGCGTCGACTTTAAGACCAATGACTTACAAGGCAGCTGTAGA
TCTTAGCCACTTTTTAAAAGAAAAGGGGGGACTGGAAGGGCTAATTCACTCCCAACGAAGACAAGATCTG
CTTTTTGCTTGTACTGGGTCTCTCTGGTTAGACCAGATCTGAGCCTGGGAGCTCTCTGGCTAACTAGGGA
ACCCACTGCTTAAGCCTCAATAAAGCTTGCCTTGAGTGCTTCAAGTAGTGTGTGCCCGTCTGTTGTGTGA
CTCTGGTAACTAGAGATCCCTCAGACCCTTTTAGTCAGTGTGGAAAATCTCTAGCAGTACGTATAGTAGT
TCATGTCATCTTATTATTCAGTATTTATAACTTGCAAAGAAATGAATATCAGAGAGTGAGAGGAACTTGT
TTATTGCAGCTTATAATGGTTACAAATAAAGCAATAGCATCACAAATTTCACAAATAAAGCATTTTTTTC
ACTGCATTCTAGTTGTGGTTTGTCCAAACTCATCAATGTATCTTATCATGTCTGGCTCTAGCTATCCCGC
CCCTAACTCCGCCCATCCCGCCCCTAACTCCGCCCAGTTCCGCCCATTCTCCGCCCCATGGCTGACTAAT
TTTTTTTATTTATGCAGAGGCCGAGGCCGCCTCGGCCTCTGAGCTATTCCAGAAGTAGTGAGGAGGCTTT
TTTGGAGGCCTAGGGACGTACCCAATTCGCCCTATAGTGAGTCGTATTACGCGCGCTCACTGGCCGTCGT
TTTACAACGTCGTGACTGGGAAAACCCTGGCGTTACCCAACTTAATCGCCTTGCAGCACATCCCCCTTTC
GCCAGCTGGCGTAATAGCGAAGAGGCCCGCACCGATCGCCCTTCCCAACAGTTGCGCAGCCTGAATGGCG
AATGGG
[124 nt withheld, positions 3367-3490]
C
[91 nt withheld, positions 3492-3582]
A
[49 nt withheld, positions 3584-3632]
CCTTTGACGTTGGAGTCCACGTTCTTT
[37 nt withheld, positions 3660-3696]
ACCCTATCTCGGTCTATTCTTTTGATTTATAAGGGATTTTGCCGATTTCGGCCTATTGGTTAAAAAATGA
GCTGATTTAACAAAAATTTAACGCGAATTTTAACAAAATATTAACGCTTACAATTTAGGTGGCACTTTTC
GGGGAAATGTGCGCGGAACCCCTATTTGTTTATTTTTCTAAATACATTCAAATATGTATCCGCTCATGAG
ACAATAACCCTGATAAATGCTTCAATAATATTGAAAAAGGAAGAGTATGAGTATTCAACATTTCCGTGTC
GCCCTTATTCCCTTTTTTGCGGCATTTTGCCTTCCTGTTTTTGCTCACCCAGAAACGCTGGTGAAAGTAA
AAGATGCTGAAGATCAGTTGGGTGCACGAGTGGGTTACATCGAACTGGATCTCAACAGCGGTAAGATCCT
TGAGAGTTTTCGCCCCGAAGAACGTTTTCCAATGATGAGCACTTTTAAAGTTCTGCTATGTGGCGCGGTA
TTATCCCGTATTGACGCCGGGCAAGAGCAACTCGGTCGCCGCATACACTATTCTCAGAATGACTTGGTTG
AGTACTCACCAGTCACAGAAAAGCATCTTACGGATGGCATGACAGTAAGAGAATTATGCAGTGCTGCCAT
AACCATGAGTGATAACACTGCGGCCAACTTACTTCTGACAACGATCGGAGGACCGAAGGAGCTAACCGCT
TTTTTGCACAACATGGGGGATCATGTAACTCGCCTTGATCGTTGGGAACCGGAGCTGAATGAAGCCATAC
CAAACGACGAGCGTGACACCACGATGCCTGTAGCAATGGCAACAACGTTGCGCAAACTATTAACTGGCGA
ACTACTTACTCTAGCTTCCCGGCAACAATTAATAGACTGGATGGAGGCGGATAAAGTTGCAGGACCACTT
CTGCGCTCGGCCCTTCCGGCTGGCTGGTTTATTGCTGATAAATCTGGAGCCGGTGAGCGTGGGTCTCGCG
GTATCATTGCAGCACTGGGGCCAGATGGTAAGCCCTCCCGTATCGTAGTTATCTACACGACGGGGAGTCA
GGCAACTATGGATGAACGAAATAGACAGATCGCTGAGATAGGTGCCTCACTGATTAAGCATTGGTAACTG
TCAGACCAAGTTTACTCATATATACTTTAGATTGATTTAAAACTTCATTTTTAATTTAAAAGGATCTAGG
TGAAGATCCTTTTTGATAATCTCATGACCAAAATCCCTTAACGTGAGTTTTCGTTCCACTGAGCGTCAGA
CCCCGTAGAAAAGATCAAAGGATCTTCTTGAGATCCTTTTTTTCTGCGCGTAATCTGCTGCTTGCAAACA
AAAAAACCACCGCTACCAGCGGTGGTTTGTTTGCCGGATCAAGAGCTACCAACTCTTTTTCCGAAGGTAA
CTGGCTTCAGCAGAGCGCAGATACCAAATACTGTTCTTCTAGTGTAGCCGTAGTTAGGCCACCACTTCAA
GAACTCTGTAGCACCGCCTACATACCTCGCTCTGCTAATCCTGTTACCAGTGGCTGCTGCCAGTGGCGAT
AAGTCGTGTCTTACCGGGTTGGACTCAAGACGATAGTTACCGGATAAGGCGCAGCGGTCGGGCTGAACGG
GGGGTTCGTGCACACAGCCCAGCTTGGAGCGAACGACCTACACCGAACTGAGATACCTACAGCGTGAGCT
ATGAGAAAGCGCCACGCTTCCCGAAGGGAGAAAGGCGGACAGGTATCCGGTAAGCGGCAGGGTCGGAACA
GGAGAGCGCACGAGGGAGCTTCCAGGGGGAAACGCCTGGTATCTTTATAGTCCTGTCGGGTTTCGCCACC
TCTGACTTGAGCGTCGATTTTTGTGATGCTCGTCAGGGGGGCGGAGCCTATGGAAAAACGCCAGCAACGC
GGCCTTTTTACGGTTCCTGGCCTTTTGCTGGCCTTTTGCTCACATGTTCTTTCCTGCGTTATCCCCTGAT
TCTGTGGATAACCGTATTACCGCCTTTGAGTGAGCTGATACCGCTCGCCGCAGCCGAACGACCGAGCGCA
GCGAGTCAGTGAGCGAGGAAGCGGAAGAGCGCCCAATACGCAAACCGCCTCTCCCCGCGCGTTGGCCGAT
TCATTAATGCAGCTGGCACGACAGGTTTCCCGACTGGAAAGCGGGCAGTGAGCGCAACGCAATTAATGTG
AGTTAGCTCACTCATTAGGCACCCCAGGCTTTACACTTTATGCTTCCGGCTCGTATGTTGTGTGGAATTG
TGAGCGGATAACAATTTCACACAGGAAACAGCTATGACCATGATTACGCCAAGCGCGCAATTAACCCTCA
CTAAAGGGAACAAAAGCTGGAGCTGCAAGCTTAATGTAGTCTTATGCAATACTCTTGTAGTCTTGCAACA
TGGTAACGATGAGTTAGCAACATGCCTTACAAGGAGAGAAAAAGCACCGTGCATGCCGATTGGTGGAAGT
AAGGTGGTACGATCGTGCCTTATTAGGAAGGCAACAGACGGGTCTGACATGGATTGGACGAACCACTGAA
TTGCCGCATTGCAGAGATATTGTATTTAAGTGCCTAGCTCGATACATAAACGGGTCTCTCTGGTTAGACC
AGATCTGAGCCTGGGAGCTCTCTGGCTAACTAGGGAACCCACTGCTTAAGCCTCAATAAAGCTTGCCTTG
AGTGCTTCAAGTAGTGTGTGCCCGTCTGTTGTGTGACTCTGGTAACTAGAGATCCCTCAGACCCTTTTAG
TCAGTGTGGAAAATCTCTAGCAGTGGCGCCCGAACAGGGACTTGAAAGCGAAAGGGAAACCAGAGGAGCT
CTCTCGACGCAGGACTCGGCTTGCTGAAGCGCGCACGGCAAGAGGCGAGGGGCGGCGACTGGTGAGTACG
CCAAAAATTTTGACTAGCGGAGGCTAGAAGGAGAGAGATGGGTGCGAGAGCGTCAGTATTAAGCGGGGGA
GAATTAGATCGCGATGGGAAAAAATTCGGTTAAGGCCAGGGGGAAAGAAAAAATATAAATTAAAACATAT
AGTATGGGCAAGCAGGGAGCTAGAACGATTCGCAGTTAATCCTGGCCTGTTAGAAACATCAGAAGGCTGT
AGACAAATACTGGGACAGCTACAACCATCCCTTCAGACAGGATCAGAAGAACTTAGATCATTATATAATA
CAGTAGCAACCCTCTATTGTGTGCATCAAAGGATAGAGATAAAAGACACCAAGGAAGCTTTAGACAAGAT
AGAGGAAGAGCAAAACAAAAGTAAGACCACCGCACAGCAAGCGGCCGCTGATCTTCAGACCTGGAGGAGG
AGATATGAGGGACAATTGGAGAAGTGAATTATATAAATATAAAGTAGTAAAAATTGAACCATTAGGAGTA
GCACCCACCAAGGCAAAGAGAAGAGTGGTGCAGAGAGAAAAAAGAGCAGTGGGAATAGGAGCTTTGTTCC
TTGGGTTCTTGGGAGCAGCAGGAAGCACTATGGGCGCAGCGTCAATGACGCTGACGGTACAGGCCAGACA
ATTATTGTCTGGTATAGTGCAGCAGCAGAACAATTTGCTGAGGGCTATTGAGGCGCAACAGCATCTGTTG
CAACTCACAGTCTGGGGCATCAAGCAGCTCCAGGCAAGAATCCTGGCTGTGGAAAGATACCTAAAGGATC
AACAGCTCCTGGGGATTTGGGGTTGCTCTGGAAAACTCATTTGCACCACTGCTGTGCCTTGGAATGCTAG
TTGGAGTAATAAATCTCTGGAACAGATTTGGAATCACACGACCTGGATGGAGTGGGACAGAGAAATTAAC
AATTACACAAGCTTAATACACTCCTTAATTGAAGAATCGCAAAACCAGCAAGAAAAGAATGAACAAGAAT
TATTGGAATTAGATAAATGGGCAAGTTTGTGGAATTGGTTTAACATAACAAATTGGCTGTGGTATATAAA
ATTATTCATAATGATAGTAGGAGGCTTGGTAGGTTTAAGAATAGTTTTTGCTGTACTTTCTATAGTGAAT
AGAGTTAGGCAGGGATATTCACCATTATCGTTTCAGACCCACCTCCCAACCCCGAGGGGACCCAGAGAGG
GCCTATTTCCCATGATTCCTTCATATTTGCATATACGATACAAGGCTGTTAGAGAGATAATTAGAATTAA
TTTGACTGTAAACACAAAGATATTAGTACAAAATACGTGACGTAGAAAGTAATAATTTCTTGGGTAGTTT
GCAGTTTTAAAATTATGTTTTAAAATGGACTATCATATGCTTACCGTAACTTGAAAGTATTTCGATTTCT
TGGCTTTATATATCTTGTGGAAAGGACGAAACACCGATTCCAGATGATTTGACGAAGTTTTAGAGCTAGA
AATAGCAAGTTAAAATAAGGCTAGTCCGTTATCAACTTGAAAAAGTGGCACCGAGTCGGTGCTTTTTTAA
GCTTGGCGTAACTAGATCTTGAGACAAATGGCAGTATTCATCCACAATTTTAAAAGAAAAGGGGGGATTG
GGGGGTACAGTGCAGGGGAAAGAATAGTAGACATAATAGCAACAGACATACAAACTAAAGAATTACAAAA
ACAAATTACAAAAATTCAAAATTTTCGGGTTTATTACAGGGACAGCAGAGATCCACTTTGGCGCCGGCTC
GAGGGGG
Features (pLannotate 1.2.2; 29 found; start..end, strand, type, name):
     14..80      +  CDS            small t antigen (fragment): SV40 (simian virus 40) small t antigen
    106..317     +  promoter       EF-1α core promoter: core promoter for human elongation factor EF-1α
    318..1256    +  intron         EF-1α intron A: intron upstream of the start codon of human EF-1α
   1278..1877    +  CDS            PuroR (fragment): puromycin N-acetyltransferase; pac from Streptomyces; confers resistance to puromycin
   1893..2481    +  misc_feature   WPRE: woodchuck hepatitis virus posttranscriptional regulatory element
   2532..2551    +  misc_feature   cPPT/CTS (fragment): central polypurine tract and central termination sequence of HIV-1
   2553..2786    +  LTR            3' LTR (ΔU3): self-inactivating 3' long terminal repeat (LTR) from HIV-1
   2864..2985    +  polyA_signal   SV40 poly(A) signal: SV40 polyadenylation signal
   3025..3160    +  rep_origin     SV40 ori: SV40 origin of replication
   3181..3199    -  promoter       T7 promoter: promoter for bacteriophage T7 RNA polymerase
   3207..3362    +  CDS            lacZα (fragment): LacZα fragment of β-galactosidase; lacZ fragment
   3367..3795    +  rep_origin     f1 ori (sequence partly withheld): f1 bacteriophage origin of replication; arrow indicates direction of (+) strand synthesis
   3848..3952    +  promoter       AmpR promoter: bla
   3953..4813    +  CDS            AmpR: β-lactamase; bla; confers resistance to ampicillin, carbenicillin, and related antibiotics
   4984..5572    +  rep_origin     ori: high-copy-number ColE1/pMB1/pBR322/pUC origin of replication
   5755..5847    +  CDS            lacI (fragment): lac repressor; lacI; The lac repressor binds to the lac operator to inhibit transcription in E. coli. This inhibition can be relieved by adding lactose or isopropyl-β-D-thiogalactopyranoside (IPTG).
   5860..5881    +  protein_bind   CAP binding site: CAP binding activates transcription in the presence of cAMP. E. coli catabolite activator protein
   5896..5926    +  promoter       lac promoter: promoter for the E. coli lac operon
   5934..5950    +  protein_bind   lac operator: The lac repressor binds to the lac operator to inhibit transcription in E. coli. This inhibition can be relieved by adding lactose or isopropyl-β-D-thiogalactopyranoside (IPTG). lac repressor encoded by lacI
   5995..6013    +  promoter       T3 promoter: promoter for bacteriophage T3 RNA polymerase
   6041..6267    +  promoter       RSV promoter: Rous sarcoma virus enhancer/promoter
   6268..6448    +  LTR            5' LTR (truncated): truncated 5' long terminal repeat (LTR) from HIV-1
   6495..6620    +  misc_feature   HIV-1 Ψ: packaging signal of human immunodeficiency virus type 1
   6604..6967    +  CDS            HIV-1 gag (fragment): gag protein from human immunodeficiency virus 1; gag
   7113..7346    +  misc_feature   RRE: The Rev response element (RRE) of HIV-1 allows for Rev-dependent mRNA export from the nucleus to the cytoplasm.
   7723..7749    +  CDS            Rev (fragment): human immunodeficiency virus 1 (HIV-1) Rev protein; rev; enhances nuclear export of unspliced and incompletely spliced viral mRNAs
   7753..7993    +  promoter       U6 promoter: RNA polymerase III promoter for human U6 snRNA
   8023..8098    +  misc_RNA       gRNA scaffold: guide RNA scaffold for the Streptococcus pyogenes CRISPR/Cas9 system
   8154..8271    +  misc_feature   cPPT/CTS: central polypurine tract and central termination sequence of HIV-1
