[The description below was written by a language model from this plasmid's Addgene catalogue record and pLannotate feature annotations shown in this document.]
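Description:
MAK gRNA (BRDN0001146769) is a third-generation lentiviral guide RNA plasmid built on the lentiGuide-Puro backbone and designed to direct CRISPR-Cas9 cutting at the human MAK gene (also known as RP62), with the guide designed against a specified MAK reference transcript. It is maintained in E. coli as a high-copy plasmid through a ColE1/pUC-type origin with ampicillin resistance (AmpR). An f1 origin and remnants of a lac/T7/T3 cloning region are also present in the bacterial portion. The assembled sequence is 8,323 nt.

The transfer cassette begins with an RSV promoter fused to a truncated HIV-1 5' LTR, which makes genomic RNA production Tat-independent. It is followed by the Ψ packaging signal with a partial gag sequence, the Rev response element for Rev-dependent nuclear export, and a cPPT/CTS that aids nuclear import. The cassette ends in a self-inactivating ΔU3 3' LTR, with an SV40 polyadenylation signal and SV40 origin downstream.

Within this frame, a human U6 RNA polymerase III promoter drives the MAK-targeting spacer joined to the Streptococcus pyogenes gRNA scaffold. A separate EF-1α promoter with its intron A expresses puromycin N-acetyltransferase, so that transduced mammalian cells can be selected with puromycin. A WPRE downstream of this marker enhances transcript expression.

The plasmid does not encode Cas9, so it must be paired with a separate Cas9 vector such as lentiCas9-Blast or used in cells that already express Cas9. It is an individual clone associated with a human kinome gRNA library from work on optimized sgRNA design, and it is suited to knocking out MAK in human cells.
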