Addgene plasmid #76710: MAK gRNA (BRDN0001146769)
Purpose: 3rd generation lentiviral gRNA plasmid targeting human MAK
Depositing lab: John Doench & David Root. Depositing organization: Broad Institute. Publication: Optimized sgRNA design to maximize activity and minimize off-target effects of CRISPR-Cas9. Doench JG, Fusi N, Sullender M, Hegde M, Vaimberg EW, Donovan KF, Smith I, Tothova Z, Wilen C, Orchard R, Virgin HW, Listgarten J, Root DE. Nat Biotechnol. 2016 Jan 18. doi: 10.1038/nbt.3437. PubMed 26780180.
Backbone
  Vector backbone: lentiGuide-Puro
  Backbone manufacturer: Zhang Lab (Addgene plasmid # 52963)
  Vector type: Mammalian Expression, Lentiviral, CRISPR
  Selectable markers: Puromycin
Growth in bacteria
  Bacterial resistance: Ampicillin, 100 μg/mL
  Growth temperature: 37°C
  Growth strain: DH5alpha
  Copy number: High Copy
Gene/Insert
  Gene/Insert name: MAK (alt names: MAK; NM_001242385.1)
  gRNA/shRNA sequence: ATTCCAGATGATTTGACGAA
  Species: H. sapiens (human)
  Entrez Gene: MAK (a.k.a. RP62)
  Promoter: hU6
  Cloning method: Unknown
  Sequencing primers: 5′ U6-F; 3′ pS2-R
Terms and licenses: Academic/Nonprofit Terms; Industry Terms: Not Available to Industry
Depositor comments: The gRNA was designed to target the following Genbank reference sequence(s): NM_001242385.1. Note that this plasmid does NOT contain Cas9. It should be used in conjunction with lentiCas9-Blast (Addgene #52962) or otherwise with cell lines already expressing Cas9. Browse the full kinome gRNA library at http://www.addgene.org/pooled-library/broadgpp-human-kinome/ or visit http://www.broadinstitute.org/rnai/public/ for detailed protocols and information.
How to cite: MAK gRNA (BRDN0001146769) was a gift from John Doench & David Root (Addgene plasmid # 76710 ; http://n2t.net/addgene:76710 ; RRID:Addgene_76710)
