>Addgene plasmid #76710 | MAK gRNA (BRDN0001146769) | depositor partial sequence | sequence record 144170 | Target Sequence
ATTCCAGATGATTTGACGAA
