>Addgene plasmid #76710 | MAK gRNA (BRDN0001146769) | addgene partial sequence | sequence record 186353 | hU6-F
CGTAGCAAAGTAATAATTTCTTGGGTAGTTTGCAGTTTTAAAATTATGTTTTAAAATGGACTATCATATG
CTTACCGTAACTTGAAAGTATTTCGATTTCTTGGCTTTATATATCTTGTGGAAAGGACGAAACACCGATT
CCAGATGATTTGACGAAGTTTTAGAGCTAGAAATAGCAAGTTAAAATAAGGCTAGTCCGTTATCAACTTG
AAAAAGTGGCACCGAGTCGGTGCTTTTTTAAGCTTGGCGTAACTAGATCTTGAGACAAATGGCAGTATTC
ATCCACAATTTTAAAAGAAAAGGGGGGATTGGGGGGTACAGTGCAGGGGAAAGAATAGTAGACATAATAG
CAACAGACATACAAACTAAAGAATTACAAAAACAAATTACAAAAATTCAAAATTTTCGGGTTTATTACAG
GGACAGCAGAGATCCACTTTGGCGCCGGCTCGAGGGGGCCCGGGTGCAAAGATGGATAAAGTTTTAAACA
GAGAGGAATCTTTGCAGCTAATGGACCTTCTAGGTCTTGAAAGGAGTGGGAATTGGCTCCGGTGCCCGTC
AGTGGGCAGA
